Addgene plasmid #70705: MSP2266
Purpose: Bacterial expression plasmid for SaCas9 & sgRNA targeted to site 2: T7-humanSaCas9-NLS-3xFLAG-T7-Sa-sgRNA(84) #2
Depositing lab: Keith Joung. Depositing organization: Massachusetts General Hospital. Publication: Broadening the targeting range of Staphylococcus aureus CRISPR-Cas9 by modifying PAM recognition. Kleinstiver BP, Prew MS, Tsai SQ, Nguyen NT, Topkar VV, Zheng Z, Joung JK. Nat Biotechnol. 2015 Nov 2. doi: 10.1038/nbt.3404. PubMed 26524662.
Backbone
  Vector backbone: pACYCDuet-1
  Backbone manufacturer: EMD Millipore
  Vector type: Bacterial Expression, CRISPR
Growth in bacteria
  Bacterial resistance: Chloramphenicol, 25 μg/mL
  Growth temperature: 37°C
  Growth strain: DH5alpha
  Copy number: Low Copy
Gene/Insert 1
  Gene/Insert name: mammalian codon-optimized Staphylococcus aureus Cas9 (alt name: SauCas9)
  Species: S. aureus
  Promoter: T7
  Tag / fusion protein: NLS-3xFLAG (C terminal on insert)
  Cloning method: Unknown
  Sequencing primers: 5′ ACYCDuetUP1; 3′ oBK390 (5'-GCAAATTCGACCCGGTCGTCG-3')
Gene/Insert 2
  Gene/Insert name: SaCas9 sgRNA (+84)
  Promoter: T7
  Cloning method: Unknown
  Sequencing primers: 5′ DuetDOWN1; 3′ T7-term
Terms and licenses: Academic/Nonprofit Terms; Industry Terms: Not Available to Industry
Depositor comments: For this plasmid, the sequence of the sgRNA spacer is GTCGCCCTCGAACTTCACCT. The length of the sgRNA (not including the spacer sequence) is 84 nucleotides, where this truncated repeat/anti-repeat sgRNA is similar to that described previously by Ran et al., Nature 2015 (PubMed ID: 25830891) and conveys higher activity than the canonical full length sgRNA.
How to cite: MSP2266 was a gift from Keith Joung (Addgene plasmid # 70705 ; http://n2t.net/addgene:70705 ; RRID:Addgene_70705)
