[The description below was written by a language model from this plasmid's Addgene catalogue record and pLannotate feature annotations shown in this document.]
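Description:
MSP2266 is a bacterial expression and CRISPR plasmid built on the pACYCDuet-1 backbone, a two-cassette T7 vector designed for co-expression in E. coli. It replicates from the p15A origin, which keeps it at low copy and makes it compatible with a second plasmid carrying a ColE1-type origin, and it is selected with chloramphenicol through the cat gene and its native promoter. The backbone also carries lacI under its own promoter. The short IS1, RSF ori and tetracycline-resistance fragments in the annotation appear to be backbone remnants or partial similarity matches rather than functional elements.

The first cassette places a mammalian (human) codon-optimized Staphylococcus aureus Cas9 coding sequence behind a T7 promoter with a lac operator and the T7 gene 10 ribosome binding site, so expression depends on T7 RNA polymerase and is repressible by LacI and inducible with IPTG. The nuclease is fused at its C terminus to a nuclear localization signal and a 3xFLAG epitope. The NLS is listed in the catalogue but not separately annotated. A second T7 promoter downstream drives a single guide RNA consisting of a spacer directed to "site 2" followed by an 84-nucleotide truncated repeat/anti-repeat SaCas9 scaffold, ending at a T7 terminator. The depositor notes that this shortened scaffold gives higher activity than the full-length form. The small Venus-fragment hit immediately after the promoter coincides with the spacer position and probably reflects the guide's similarity to a fluorescent protein sequence.

The plasmid supplies both SaCas9 and its guide from one vector in bacteria, and it was deposited with work on altering SaCas9 PAM recognition to broaden its targeting range.
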