Features (pLannotate 1.2.2; 19 found; start..end, strand, type, name):
      3..27      +  protein_bind   lac operator: The lac repressor binds to the lac operator to inhibit transcription in E. coli. This inhibition can be relieved by adding lactose or isopropyl-β-D-thiogalactopyranoside (IPTG). lac repressor encoded by lacI
     42..64      +  RBS            RBS: efficient ribosome binding site from bacteriophage T7 gene 10 (Olins and Rangwala, 1989)
     77..3232    +  CDS            cas9: CAS9_STAAU - Experimental evidence at protein level: Swiss-Prot protein existence level 1. CRISPR (clustered regularly interspaced short palindromic repeat) is an adaptive immune system that provides protection against mobile genetic elements (viruses, transposable elements and conjugative plasmids). CRISPR clusters contain spacers, sequences complementary to antecedent mobile elements, and target invading nucleic acids. CRISPR clusters are transcribed and processed into CRISPR RNA (crRNA). In type II CRISPR systems correct processing of pre-crRNA requires a trans- encoded small RNA (tracrRNA)
   3266..3331    +  CDS            3xFLAG: three tandem FLAG® epitope tags, followed by an enterokinase cleavage site
   3401..3419    +  promoter       T7 promoter: promoter for bacteriophage T7 RNA polymerase
   3419..3438    -  CDS            VN155(I152L) (fragment): improved N-terminal fragment of mVenus for use in bimolecular fluorescence complementation (BiFC) (Kodama and Hu, 2010)
   3464..3522    +  misc_RNA       Sa gRNA scaffold (fragment): guide RNA scaffold for the Staphylococcus aureus CRISPR/Cas9 system
   3545..3592    +  terminator     T7 terminator: transcription terminator for bacteriophage T7 RNA polymerase
   3816..4472    -  CDS            cat: CAT_ECOLX - Experimental evidence at protein level: Swiss-Prot protein existence level 1. This enzyme is an effector of chloramphenicol resistance in bacteria. From Escherichia coli. This protein is used as a marker in many commonly used cloning vectors, such as pACYC184.
   4473..4575    -  promoter       cat promoter: promoter of the E. coli cat gene encoding chloramphenicol acetyltransferase
   4696..4839    +  mobile_element IS1 (fragment): prokaryotic transposable element IS1
   4958..5013    -  rep_origin     RSF ori (fragment): Plasmids containing the RSF 1030 origin of replication can be propagated in E. coli cells that contain additional plasmids with compatible origins.
   5101..5645    -  rep_origin     p15A ori: Plasmids containing the medium-copy-number p15A origin of replication can be propagated in E. coli cells that contain a second plasmid with the ColE1 origin.
   5757..5821    -  CDS            TcR (fragment): tetracycline efflux protein; tet; confers resistance to tetracycline
   5836..5857    -  protein_bind   CAP binding site: CAP binding activates transcription in the presence of cAMP. E. coli catabolite activator protein
   5870..6952    -  CDS            lacI: lac repressor; lacI; The lac repressor binds to the lac operator to inhibit transcription in E. coli. This inhibition can be relieved by adding lactose or isopropyl-β-D-thiogalactopyranoside (IPTG).
   6953..7030    -  promoter       lacI promoter: lacI
   7038..7073    -  CDS            TcR (fragment): tetracycline efflux protein; tet; confers resistance to tetracycline
   7076..2       +  promoter       T7 promoter (across the origin): promoter for bacteriophage T7 RNA polymerase
>Addgene plasmid #70705 | MSP2266 | depositor full sequence | sequence record 131909 | MSP2266 sequence 7092 bps
GGGGAATTGTGAGCGGATAACAATTCCCCTGTAGAAATAATTTTGTTTAACTTTAATAAGGAGATATACC
ATGGGCAAACGGAACTACATCCTGGGGCTTGACATTGGGATAACCAGCGTTGGCTACGGAATTATTGATT
ATGAGACACGCGATGTGATTGACGCCGGGGTTAGGCTGTTCAAAGAGGCCAACGTTGAAAACAACGAGGG
AAGACGGAGTAAGCGCGGAGCAAGAAGACTCAAGCGCAGACGGAGACATCGGATTCAGAGGGTGAAAAAG
CTGCTCTTCGATTACAATCTCCTGACCGATCATAGTGAGCTGAGCGGAATCAACCCCTACGAGGCGCGAG
TGAAAGGGCTTTCCCAGAAGCTGTCCGAAGAGGAGTTCTCCGCCGCGTTGCTGCACCTGGCCAAACGGAG
GGGGGTTCACAATGTAAACGAAGTGGAGGAGGACACGGGCAATGAACTTAGTACGAAAGAACAGATCAGT
AGGAACTCTAAGGCTCTCGAAGAGAAATACGTCGCTGAGTTGCAGCTTGAGAGACTGAAAAAAGACGGCG
AAGTACGCGGATCTATTAATAGGTTCAAGACTTCAGATTACGTAAAGGAAGCCAAGCAGCTCCTGAAAGT
ACAGAAAGCGTACCATCAGCTCGATCAGAGCTTCATCGATACCTACATAGATTTGCTGGAGACACGGAGG
ACATACTACGAGGGCCCAGGGGAAGGATCTCCTTTTGGGTGGAAGGACATCAAGGAATGGTACGAGATGC
TTATGGGACATTGTACATATTTTCCGGAGGAGCTCAGGAGCGTCAAGTACGCCTACAATGCCGACCTGTA
CAATGCCCTCAATGACCTCAATAACCTCGTGATTACCAGGGACGAGAACGAGAAGCTGGAGTACTATGAA
AAGTTCCAGATTATCGAGAATGTGTTTAAGCAGAAGAAGAAGCCGACACTTAAGCAGATTGCAAAGGAAA
TCCTCGTGAATGAGGAAGATATCAAGGGATACAGAGTGACAAGTACAGGCAAGCCCGAGTTCACAAATCT
GAAGGTGTACCACGATATTAAGGACATAACCGCACGAAAGGAGATAATCGAAAACGCTGAGCTCCTCGAT
CAGATCGCAAAAATTCTTACCATCTACCAGTCTAGTGAGGACATTCAGGAGGAACTGACTAATCTGAACA
GTGAGCTCACCCAAGAGGAAATTGAGCAGATTTCAAACCTGAAAGGCTACACCGGGACGCACAATCTGAG
CCTCAAAGCAATCAACCTCATTCTGGATGAACTTTGGCACACAAATGACAACCAAATTGCCATATTCAAC
CGCCTGAAACTGGTGCCAAAAAAAGTGGATCTGTCACAGCAAAAGGAAATCCCTACAACCTTGGTTGACG
ATTTTATTCTGTCCCCCGTTGTCAAGCGGAGCTTCATCCAGTCAATCAAGGTGATCAATGCCATCATTAA
AAAATACGGATTGCCAAACGATATAATTATCGAGCTTGCACGAGAGAAGAACTCAAAGGACGCCCAGAAG
ATGATTAACGAAATGCAGAAGCGCAACCGCCAGACAAACGAACGCATAGAGGAAATTATAAGAACAACCG
GCAAAGAGAATGCCAAGTATCTGATCGAGAAAATCAAGCTGCACGACATGCAAGAAGGCAAGTGCCTGTA
CTCTCTGGAAGCTATCCCACTCGAAGATCTGCTGAATAATCCATTCAATTACGAGGTGGACCACATCATC
CCTAGATCCGTAAGCTTTGACAATTCCTTCAATAACAAAGTTCTGGTTAAACAGGAGGAAAATTCTAAAA
AAGGGAACCGGACCCCGTTCCAGTACCTGAGCTCCAGTGACAGCAAGATTAGCTACGAGACTTTTAAGAA
ACATATTCTGAATCTGGCCAAAGGCAAAGGCAGGATCAGCAAGACCAAGAAGGAGTACCTCCTCGAAGAA
CGCGACATTAACAGATTTAGTGTGCAGAAAGATTTCATCAACCGAAACCTTGTCGATACTCGGTACGCCA
CGAGAGGCCTGATGAATCTCCTCAGGAGCTACTTCCGCGTCAATAATCTGGACGTTAAAGTCAAGAGCAT
AAATGGGGGATTCACCAGCTTTCTGAGGAGAAAGTGGAAGTTTAAGAAGGAACGAAACAAAGGATACAAG
CACCATGCTGAGGATGCTTTGATCATCGCTAACGCGGACTTTATCTTTAAGGAATGGAAAAAGCTGGATA
AGGCAAAGAAAGTGATGGAAAACCAGATGTTCGAGGAGAAGCAGGCAGAGTCAATGCCTGAGATCGAGAC
AGAGCAGGAATACAAGGAAATTTTCATCACCCCTCATCAGATTAAACACATAAAGGACTTCAAAGACTAT
AAATACTCTCATAGGGTGGACAAAAAACCCAATCGCGAGCTCATTAATGACACCCTGTACTCAACACGGA
AGGATGATAAAGGTAATACCTTGATTGTGAATAATCTTAATGGATTGTATGACAAAGATAACGACAAGCT
CAAGAAGCTGATCAACAAGTCTCCAGAGAAGCTCCTTATGTATCACCACGACCCACAGACTTATCAGAAA
TTGAAACTGATCATGGAGCAATACGGGGATGAGAAGAACCCACTCTACAAATATTATGAGGAAACAGGTA
ATTACCTGACCAAGTACTCCAAGAAGGATAACGGACCAGTGATCAAAAAGATAAAGTACTATGGCAACAA
ACTTAATGCGCATTTGGACATAACTGACGATTACCCCAATTCTCGAAACAAGGTTGTGAAGCTCTCCCTG
AAGCCTTATAGATTTGACGTGTACCTGGATAATGGGGTTTATAAATTCGTCACCGTGAAAAATCTGGACG
TGATCAAAAAGGAGAACTATTATGAAGTAAACTCAAAGTGCTATGAGGAGGCGAAGAAGCTGAAGAAGAT
CTCCAATCAGGCCGAGTTCATCGCTTCCTTCTATAATAACGATCTCATCAAGATCAATGGAGAGCTTTAT
CGCGTCATTGGTGTGAACAATGACTTGCTGAACAGGATCGAAGTCAATATGATAGACATTACCTACCGGG
AGTATCTCGAAAACATGAATGATAAACGGCCGCCTCGCATCATCAAGACAATCGCATCTAAAACTCAGTC
AATAAAAAAGTACTCTACCGATATCCTGGGGAATCTCTATGAAGTGAAGTCAAAGAAGCACCCACAAATC
ATTAAAAAAGGTGGATCCCCCAAGAAGAAGAGGAAAGTCTCGAGCGACTACAAAGACCATGACGGTGATT
ATAAAGATCATGACATCGATTACAAGGATGACGATGACAAGTAAAGCGGCCGCATAATGCTTAAGTCGAA
CAGAAAGTAATCGTATTGTACACGGCCGCATAATCGAAATTAATACGACTCACTATAGGTCGCCCTCGAA
CTTCACCTGTTTTAGTACTCTGTAATGAAAATTACAGAATCTACTAAAACAAGGCAAAATGCCGTGTTTA
TCTCGTCAACTTGTTGGCGAGATTTTTTTTCCGCTGAGCAATAACTAGCATAACCCCTTGGGGCCTCTAA
ACGGGTCTTGAGGGGTTTTTTGCTGAAACCTCAGGCATTTGAGAAGCACACGGTCACACTGCTTCCGGTA
GTCAATAAACCGGTAAACCAGCAATAGACATAAGCGGCTATTTAACGACCCTGCCCTGAACCGACGACCG
GGTCGAATTTGCTTTCGAATTTCTGCCATTCATCCGCTTATTATCACTTATTCAGGCGTAGCAACCAGGC
GTTTAAGGGCACCAATAACTGCCTTAAAAAAATTACGCCCCGCCCTGCCACTCATCGCAGTACTGTTGTA
ATTCATTAAGCATTCTGCCGACATGGAAGCCATCACAGACGGCATGATGAACCTGAATCGCCAGCGGCAT
CAGCACCTTGTCGCCTTGCGTATAATATTTGCCCATAGTGAAAACGGGGGCGAAGAAGTTGTCCATATTG
GCCACGTTTAAATCAAAACTGGTGAAACTCACCCAGGGATTGGCTGAGACGAAAAACATATTCTCAATAA
ACCCTTTAGGGAAATAGGCCAGGTTTTCACCGTAACACGCCACATCTTGCGAATATATGTGTAGAAACTG
CCGGAAATCGTCGTGGTATTCACTCCAGAGCGATGAAAACGTTTCAGTTTGCTCATGGAAAACGGTGTAA
CAAGGGTGAACACTATCCCATATCACCAGCTCACCGTCTTTCATTGCCATACGGAACTCCGGATGAGCAT
TCATCAGGCGGGCAAGAATGTGAATAAAGGCCGGATAAAACTTGTGCTTATTTTTCTTTACGGTCTTTAA
AAAGGCCGTAATATCCAGCTGAACGGTCTGGTTATAGGTACATTGAGCAACTGACTGAAATGCCTCAAAA
TGTTCTTTACGATGCCATTGGGATATATCAACGGTGGTATATCCAGTGATTTTTTTCTCCATTTTAGCTT
CCTTAGCTCCTGAAAATCTCGATAACTCAAAAAATACGCCCGGTAGTGATCTTATTTCATTATGGTGAAA
GTTGGAACCTCTTACGTGCCGATCAACGTCTCATTTTCGCCAAAAGTTGGCCCAGGGCTTCCCGGTATCA
ACAGGGACACCAGGATTTATTTATTCTGCGAAGTGATCTTCCGTCACAGGTATTTATTCGGCGCAAAGTG
CGTCGGGTGATGCTGCCAACTTACTGATTTAGTGTATGATGGTGTTTTTGAGGTGCTCCAGTGGCTTCTG
TTTCTATCAGCTGTCCCTCCTGTTCAGCTACTGACGGGGTGGTGCGTAACGGCAAAAGCACCGCCGGACA
TCAGCGCTAGCGGAGTGTATACTGGCTTACTATGTTGGCACTGATGAGGGTGTCAGTGAAGTGCTTCATG
TGGCAGGAGAAAAAAGGCTGCACCGGTGCGTCAGCAGAATATGTGATACAGGATATATTCCGCTTCCTCG
CTCACTGACTCGCTACGCTCGGTCGTTCGACTGCGGCGAGCGGAAATGGCTTACGAACGGGGCGGAGATT
TCCTGGAAGATGCCAGGAAGATACTTAACAGGGAAGTGAGAGGGCCGCGGCAAAGCCGTTTTTCCATAGG
CTCCGCCCCCCTGACAAGCATCACGAAATCTGACGCTCAAATCAGTGGTGGCGAAACCCGACAGGACTAT
AAAGATACCAGGCGTTTCCCCTGGCGGCTCCCTCGTGCGCTCTCCTGTTCCTGCCTTTCGGTTTACCGGT
GTCATTCCGCTGTTATGGCCGCGTTTGTCTCATTCCACGCCTGACACTCAGTTCCGGGTAGGCAGTTCGC
TCCAAGCTGGACTGTATGCACGAACCCCCCGTTCAGTCCGACCGCTGCGCCTTATCCGGTAACTATCGTC
TTGAGTCCAACCCGGAAAGACATGCAAAAGCACCACTGGCAGCAGCCACTGGTAATTGATTTAGAGGAGT
TAGTCTTGAAGTCATGCGCCGGTTAAGGCTAAACTGAAAGGACAAGTTTTGGTGACTGCGCTCCTCCAAG
CCAGTTACCTCGGTTCAAAGAGTTGGTAGCTCAGAGAACCTTCGAAAAACCGCCCTGCAAGGCGGTTTTT
TCGTTTTCAGAGCAAGAGATTACGCGCAGACCAAAACGATCTCAAGAAGATCATCTTATTAATCAGATAA
AATATTTCTAGATTTCAGTGCAATTTATCTCTTCAAATGTAGCACCTGAAGTCAGCCCCATACGATATAA
GTTGTAATTCTCATGTTAGTCATGCCCCGCGCCCACCGGAAGGAGCTGACTGGGTTGAAGGCTCTCAAGG
GCATCGGTCGAGATCCCGGTGCCTAATGAGTGAGCTAACTTACATTAATTGCGTTGCGCTCACTGCCCGC
TTTCCAGTCGGGAAACCTGTCGTGCCAGCTGCATTAATGAATCGGCCAACGCGCGGGGAGAGGCGGTTTG
CGTATTGGGCGCCAGGGTGGTTTTTCTTTTCACCAGTGAGACGGGCAACAGCTGATTGCCCTTCACCGCC
TGGCCCTGAGAGAGTTGCAGCAAGCGGTCCACGCTGGTTTGCCCCAGCAGGCGAAAATCCTGTTTGATGG
TGGTTAACGGCGGGATATAACATGAGCTGTCTTCGGTATCGTCGTATCCCACTACCGAGATGTCCGCACC
AACGCGCAGCCCGGACTCGGTAATGGCGCGCATTGCGCCCAGCGCCATCTGATCGTTGGCAACCAGCATC
GCAGTGGGAACGATGCCCTCATTCAGCATTTGCATGGTTTGTTGAAAACCGGACATGGCACTCCAGTCGC
CTTCCCGTTCCGCTATCGGCTGAATTTGATTGCGAGTGAGATATTTATGCCAGCCAGCCAGACGCAGACG
CGCCGAGACAGAACTTAATGGGCCCGCTAACAGCGCGATTTGCTGGTGACCCAATGCGACCAGATGCTCC
ACGCCCAGTCGCGTACCGTCTTCATGGGAGAAAATAATACTGTTGATGGGTGTCTGGTCAGAGACATCAA
GAAATAACGCCGGAACATTAGTGCAGGCAGCTTCCACAGCAATGGCATCCTGGTCATCCAGCGGATAGTT
AATGATCAGCCCACTGACGCGTTGCGCGAGAAGATTGTGCACCGCCGCTTTACAGGCTTCGACGCCGCTT
CGTTCTACCATCGACACCACCACGCTGGCACCCAGTTGATCGGCGCGAGATTTAATCGCCGCGACAATTT
GCGACGGCGCGTGCAGGGCCAGACTGGAGGTGGCAACGCCAATCAGCAACGACTGTTTGCCCGCCAGTTG
TTGTGCCACGCGGTTGGGAATGTAATTCAGCTCCGCCATCGCCGCTTCCACTTTTTCCCGCGTTTTCGCA
GAAACGTGGCTGGCCTGGTTCACCACGCGGGAAACGGTCTGATAAGAGACACCGGCATACTCTGCGACAT
CGTATAACGTTACTGGTTTCACATTCACCACCCTGAATTGACTCTCTTCCGGGCGCTATCATGCCATACC
GCGAAAGGTTTTGCGCCATTCGATGGTGTCCGGGATCTCGACGCTCTCCCTTATGCGACTCCTGCATTAG
GAAATTAATACGACTCACTATA
