>Addgene plasmid #70705 | MSP2266 | addgene partial sequence | sequence record 131907 | CAT-F 5'-GTTTGTGATGGCTTCCATGTC-3'
TACTGCGATGAGTGGCAGGGCGGGGCGTAATTTTTTTAAGGCAGTTATTGGTGCCCTTAAACGCCTGGTT
GCTACGCCTGAATAAGTGATAATAAGCGGATGAATGGCAGAAATTCGAAAGCAAATTCGACCCGGTCGTC
GGTTCAGGGCAGGGTCGTTAAATAGCCGCTTATGTCTATTGCTGGTTTACCGGTTTATTGACTACCGGAA
GCAGTGTGACCGTGTGCTTCTCAAATGCCTGAGGTTTCAGCAAAAAACCCCTCAAGACCCGTTTAGAGGC
CCCAAGGGGTTATGCTAGTTATTGCTCAGCGGAAAAAAAATCTCGCCAACAAGTTGACGAGATAAACACG
GCATTTTGCCTTGTTTTAGTAGATTCTGTAATTTTCATTACAGAGTACTAAAACAGGTGAAGTTCGAGGG
CGACCTATAGTGAGTCGTATTAATTTCGATTATGCGGCCGTGTACAATACGATTACTTTCTGTTCGACTT
AAGCATTATGCGGCCGCTTTACTTGTCATCGTCATCCTTGTAATCGATGTCATGATCTTTATAATCACCG
TCATGGTCTTTGTAGTCGCTCGAGACTTTCCTCTTCTTCTTGGGGGATCCACCTTTTTTAATGATTTGTG
GGTGCTTCTTTGACTTCACTTCATAGAGATTCCCCAGGATATCGGTAGAGTACTTTTTTATTGACTGAGT
TTTAGATGCGATTGTCTTGATGATGCGAGGCGGCCGTTTATCATTCATGTTTTCGAGATACTCCC
