>Addgene plasmid #70705 | MSP2266 | addgene partial sequence | sequence record 131908 | LacI-R 5'-GGCATACTCTGCGACATCGT-3'
ACTCTCTTCCGGGCGCTATCATGCCATACCGCGAAAGGTTTTGCGCCATTCGATGGTGTCCGGGATCTCG
ACGCTCTCCCTTATGCGACTCCTGCATTAGGAAATTAATACGACTCACTATAGGGGAATTGTGAGCGGAT
AACAATTCCCCTGTAGAAATAATTTTGTTTAACTTTAATAAGGAGATATACCATGGGCAAACGGAACTAC
ATCCTGGGGCTTGACATTGGGATAACCAGCGTTGGCTACGGAATTATTGATTATGAGACACGCGATGTGA
TTGACGCCGGGGTTAGGCTGTTCAAAGAGGCCAACGTTGAAAACAACGAGGGAAGACGGAGTAAGCGCGG
AGCAAGAAGACTCAAGCGCAGACGGAGACATCGGATTCAGAGGGTGAAAAAGCTGCTCTTCGATTACAAT
CTCCTGACCGATCATAGTGAGCTGAGCGGAATCAACCCCTACGAGGCGCGAGTGAAAGGGCTTTCCCAGA
AGCTGTCCGAAGAGGAGTTCTCCGCCGCGTTGCTGCACCTGGCCAAACGGAGGGGGGTTCACAATGTAAA
CGAAGTGGAGGAGGACACGGGCAATGAACTTAGTACGAAAGAACAGATCAGTAGGAACTCTAAGGCTCTC
GAAGAGAAATACGTCGCTGAGTTGCAGCTTGAGAGACTGAAAAAAGACGGCGAAGTACGCGGATCTATTA
ATAGGTTCAAGACTTCAGATTACGTAAAGGAAGCCAAGCAGCTCCTGAAAGTACAGAAA
